Addgene plasmid #59626: pSicoR-RPL30i1
Purpose: Expression of shRNA against human RPL30
Depositing lab: Miguel Ramalho-Santos. Depositing organization: University of California, San Francisco (UCSF). Publication: Systematic Identification of Barriers to Human iPSC Generation. Qin H, Diaz A, Blouin L, Lebbink RJ, Patena W, Tanbun P, LeProust EM, McManus MT, Song JS, Ramalho-Santos M. Cell. 2014 Jul 17;158(2):449-61. doi: 10.1016/j.cell.2014.05.040. PubMed 25036638.
Backbone
  Vector backbone: pSicoR
  Vector type: Mammalian Expression, RNAi
Growth in bacteria
  Bacterial resistance: Ampicillin, 100 μg/mL
  Growth temperature: 37°C
  Growth strain: Stbl3
  Copy number: High Copy
Gene/Insert
  Gene/Insert name: RPL30
  gRNA/shRNA sequence: RPL30
  Species: H. sapiens (human)
  Entrez Gene: RPL30 (a.k.a. L30)
  Promoter: U6
  Cloning method: Restriction Enzyme; 5′ cloning site HpaI (destroyed during cloning); 3′ cloning site XhoI (not destroyed)
  Sequencing primers: 5′ mU6-F
Terms and licenses: Academic/Nonprofit Terms; Industry Terms: Not Available to Industry
How to cite: pSicoR-RPL30i1 was a gift from Miguel Ramalho-Santos (Addgene plasmid # 59626 ; http://n2t.net/addgene:59626 ; RRID:Addgene_59626)
