[The description below was written by a language model from this plasmid's Addgene catalogue record.]
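Description:
pSicoR-RPL30i1 is an RNA interference construct built on the pSicoR backbone and catalogued as a mammalian expression/RNAi vector. It carries a short hairpin RNA directed against human RPL30, the gene encoding ribosomal protein L30. The hairpin is transcribed from a U6 promoter, an RNA polymerase III promoter commonly used for shRNAs because it produces short, precisely initiated transcripts without a cap or poly(A) tail. The listed sequencing primer suggests the mouse form of U6, although the record does not state this explicitly. The hairpin was inserted by restriction cloning between an HpaI site, which was destroyed in the process, and an XhoI site, which was retained. In bacteria the plasmid is maintained at high copy under ampicillin selection. The use of a recombination-deficient host strain is consistent with a backbone containing repeated elements.

pSicoR is generally known as a lentiviral vector family in which the shRNA cassette is flanked by loxP sites so that knockdown can be switched off by Cre recombinase. No feature table is provided here, however, so the presence of LTRs, packaging elements, loxP sites or any reporter or mammalian selection marker in this particular plasmid cannot be confirmed from the record. The exact hairpin target sequence is also not given. The "i1" suffix implies it may be one of several independent hairpins against the same gene.

The stated purpose is expression of shRNA against human RPL30. The associated publication concerns the systematic identification of barriers to human induced pluripotent stem cell generation, which suggests the construct was used to knock down RPL30 in reprogramming experiments.
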