>Addgene plasmid #59626 | pSicoR-RPL30i1 | depositor partial sequence | sequence record 93303 | pSicoR-RPL30i1 sequence 63 bps
TGCAGTGGCAATAATATTGAACTGTTCTAGAGACAGTTCAATATTATTGCCACTGCTTTTTTC
