>Addgene plasmid #59626 | pSicoR-RPL30i1 | addgene partial sequence | sequence record 96891 | WPRE-R 5'-CATAGCGTAAAAGGAGCAACA-3'
ATTTTGTAATCCAGAGGTTGATTATCGATAAGCTTGATATCGAATTGTACCTAGTGGAACCGGAACCCTT
AAACATGTATAACTTCGTATAATGTATGCTATACGAAGTTATTAGGTCCCTCGACGAATTCCTACTTGTA
CAGCTCGTCCATGCCGAGAGTGATCCCGGCGGCGGTCACGAACTCCAGCAGGACCATGTGATCGCGCTTC
TCGTTGGGGTCTTTGCTCAGGGCGGACTGGGTGCTCAGGTAGTGGTTGTCGGGCAGCAGCACGGGGCCGT
CGCCGATGGGGGTGTTCTGCTGGTAGTGGTCGGCGAGCTGCACGCTGCCGTCCTCGATGTTGTGGCGGAT
CTTGAAGTTCACCTTGATGCCGTTCTTCTGCTTGTCGGCCATGATATAGACGTTGTGGCTGTTGTAGTTG
TACTCCAGCTTGTGCCCCAGGATGTTGCCGTCCTCCTTGAAGTCGATGCCCTTCAGCTCGATGCGGTTCA
CCAGGGTGTCGCCCTCGAACTTCACCTCGGCGCGGGTCTTGTAGTTGCCGTCGTCCTTGAAGAAGATGG
