>Addgene plasmid #59626 | pSicoR-RPL30i1 | addgene partial sequence | sequence record 97374 | pLLU-5 5'-cacagacttgtgggagaagc-3'
GCATATAATATTTCCTAGTAACTATAGAGGCTTAATGTGCGATAAAAGACAGATAACCTGTTCTTTTTAA
TACTAGCTACATTTTACATGATAGGCTTGGATTTCTATAACTTCGTATAGCATACATTATACGAAGTTAT
AAACAGCACAAAAGGAAACTCACCCTAACTGTAAAGTAATTGTGTGTTTTGAGACTATAAATATCCCTTG
GAGAAAAGCCTTGTTAACGCGCGGTGACCCTCGAGGCAGTGGCAATAATATTGAACTGTTCTAGAGACAG
TTCAATATTATTGCCACTGCTTTTTTGGATCCATTAGGCGGCCGCGTGGATAACCGTATTACCGCCATGC
ATTAGTTATTAATAGTAATCAATTACGGGGTCATTAGTTCATAGCCCATATATGGAGTTCCGCGTTACAT
AACTTACGGTAAATGGCCCGCCTGGCTGACCGCCCAACGACCCCCGCCCATTGACGTCAATAATGACGTA
TGTTCCCATA
